>Addgene plasmid #59137 | pCAG-FLEX-fwd[Chrimson-tdT] | depositor full sequence | sequence record 91606 | pCAG-FLEX-fwd[Chrimson-tdT] sequence 7609 bps
GTCGACATTGATTATTGACTAGTTATTAATAGTAATCAATTACGGGGTCATTAGTTCATAGCCCATATAT
GGAGTTCCGCGTTACATAACTTACGGTAAATGGCCCGCCTGGCTGACCGCCCAACGACCCCCGCCCATTG
ACGTCAATAATGACGTATGTTCCCATAGTAACGCCAATAGGGACTTTCCATTGACGTCAATGGGTGGAGT
ATTTACGGTAAACTGCCCACTTGGCAGTACATCAAGTGTATCATATGCCAAGTACGCCCCCTATTGACGT
CAATGACGGTAAATGGCCCGCCTGGCATTATGCCCAGTACATGACCTTATGGGACTTTCCTACTTGGCAG
TACATCTACGTATTAGTCATCGCTATTACCATGGTCGAGGTGAGCCCCACGTTCTGCTTCACTCTCCCCA
TCTCCCCCCCCTCCCCACCCCCAATTTTGTATTTATTTATTTTTTAATTATTTTGTGCAGCGATGGGGGC
GGGGGGGGGGGGGGCGCGCGCCAGGCGGGGCGGGGCGGGGCGAGGGGCGGGGCGGGGCGAGGCGGAGAGG
TGCGGCGGCAGCCAATCAGAGCGGCGCGCTCCGAAAGTTTCCTTTTATGGCGAGGCGGCGGCGGCGGCGG
CCCTATAAAAAGCGAAGCGCGCGGCGGGCGGGAGTCGCTGCGTTGCCTTCGCCCCGTGCCCCGCTCCGCG
CCGCCTCGCGCCGCCCGCCCCGGCTCTGACTGACCGCGTTACTCCCACAGGTGAGCGGGCGGGACGGCCC
TTCTCCTCCGGGCTGTAATTAGCGCTTGGTTTAATGACGGCTCGTTTCTTTTCTGTGGCTGCGTGAAAGC
CTTAAAGGGCTCCGGGAGGGCCCTTTGTGCGGGGGGAGCGGCTCGGGGGGTGCGTGCGTGTGTGTGTGCG
TGGGGAGCGCCGCGTGCGGCTCCGCGCTGCCCGGCGGCTGTGAGCGCTGCGGGCGCGGCGCGGGGCTTTG
TGCGCTCCGCAGTGTGCGCGAGGGGAGCGCGGCCGGGGGCGGTGCCCCGCGGTGCGGGGGGGGCTGCGAG
GGGAACAAAGGCTGCGTGCGGGGTGTGTGCGTGGGGGGGTGAGCAGGGGGTGTGGGCGCGTCGGTCGGGC
TGCAACCCCCCCTGCACCCCCCTCCCCGAGTTGCTGAGCACGGCCCGGCTTCGGGTGCGGGGCTCCGTAC
GGGGCGTGGCGCGGGGCTCGCCGTGCCGGGCGGGGGGTGGCGGCAGGTGGGGGTGCCGGGCGGGGCGGGG
CCGCCTCGGGCCGGGGAGGGCTCGGGGGAGGGGCGCGGCGGCCCCCGGAGCGCCGGCGGCTGTCGAGGCG
CGGCGAGCCGCAGCCATTGCCTTTTATGGTAATCGTGCGAGAGGGCGCAGGGACTTCCTTTGTCCCAAAT
CTGTGCGGAGCCGAAATCTGGGAGGCGCCGCCGCACCCCCTCTAGCGGGCGCGGGGCGAAGCGGTGCGGC
GCCGGCAGGAAGGAAATGGGCGGGGAGGGCCTTCGTGCGTCGCCGCGCCGCCGTCCCCTTCTCCCTCTCC
AGCCTCGGGGCTGTCCGCGGGGGGACGGCTGCCTTCGGGGGGGACGGGGCAGGGCGGGGTTCGGCTTCTG
GCGTGTGACCGGCGGCTCTAGAGCCTCTGCTAACCATGTTCATGCCTTCTTCTTTTTCCTACAGCTCCTG
GGCAACGTGCTGGTTATTGTGCTGTCTCATCATTTTGGCAAAGAATTCCCATAACTTCGTATAAAGTATC
CTATACGAAGTTATATCAAAATAGGAAGACCAATGCTTCACCATCGACCCGAATTGCCAAGCATCACCAT
CGACCCATAACTTCGTATAATGTATGCTATACGAAGTTATACTAGCTAGCGCCGCCACCATGGCTGAGCT
GATCAGCAGCGCCACCAGATCTCTGTTTGCCGCCGGAGGCATCAACCCTTGGCCTAACCCCTACCACCAC
GAGGACATGGGCTGTGGAGGAATGACACCTACAGGCGAGTGCTTCAGCACCGAGTGGTGGTGTGACCCTT
CTTACGGACTGAGCGACGCCGGATACGGATATTGCTTCGTGGAGGCCACAGGCGGCTACCTGGTCGTGGG
AGTGGAGAAGAAGCAGGCTTGGCTGCACAGCAGAGGCACACCAGGAGAAAAGATCGGCGCCCAGGTCTGC
CAGTGGATTGCTTTCAGCATCGCCATCGCCCTGCTGACATTCTACGGCTTCAGCGCCTGGAAGGCCACTT
GCGGTTGGGAGGAGGTCTACGTCTGTTGCGTCGAGGTGCTGTTCGTGACCCTGGAGATCTTCAAGGAGTT
CAGCAGCCCCGCCACAGTGTACCTGTCTACCGGCAACCACGCCTATTGCCTGCGCTACTTCGAGTGGCTG
CTGTCTTGCCCCGTGATCCTGATCAAGCTGAGCAACCTGAGCGGCCTGAAGAACGACTACAGCAAGCGGA
CCATGGGCCTGATCGTGTCTTGCGTGGGAATGATCGTGTTCGGCATGGCCGCAGGACTGGCTACCGATTG
GCTCAAGTGGCTGCTGTATATCGTGTCTTGCATCTACGGCGGCTACATGTACTTCCAGGCCGCCAAGTGC
TACGTGGAAGCCAACCACAGCGTGCCTAAAGGCCATTGCCGCATGGTCGTGAAGCTGATGGCCTACGCTT
ACTTCGCCTCTTGGGGCAGCTACCCAATCCTCTGGGCAGTGGGACCAGAAGGACTGCTGAAGCTGAGCCC
TTACGCCAACAGCATCGGCCACAGCATCTGCGACATCATCGCCAAGGAGTTTTGGACCTTCCTGGCCCAC
CACCTGAGGATCAAGATCCACGAGCACATCCTGATCCACGGCGACATCCGGAAGACCACCAAGATGGAGA
TCGGAGGCGAGGAGGTGGAAGTGGAAGAGTTCGTGGAGGAGGAGGACGAGGACACAGTGGCGGCACCGGT
AGTAGCAGTGAGTAAGGGCGAGGAAGTGATCAAAGAGTTCATGCGGTTTAAGGTGAGAATGGAAGGAAGC
ATGAACGGCCACGAGTTCGAAATTGAGGGAGAAGGAGAGGGACGGCCCTACGAGGGCACCCAGACAGCCA
AGCTGAAAGTGACAAAGGGCGGGCCTCTGCCATTCGCTTGGGACATCCTGAGCCCACAGTTTATGTACGG
CTCCAAGGCCTATGTGAAACATCCAGCTGACATTCCCGATTATAAGAAACTGAGCTTCCCCGAGGGGTTT
AAGTGGGAAAGAGTGATGAACTTCGAGGACGGAGGCCTGGTGACTGTGACCCAGGACAGCTCCCTGCAGG
ATGGGACCCTGATCTACAAGGTGAAAATGAGAGGGACAAATTTTCCCCCTGATGGACCTGTGATGCAGAA
GAAAACTATGGGATGGGAGGCCTCCACCGAAAGGCTGTATCCACGCGACGGGGTGCTGAAAGGAGAAATC
CACCAGGCTCTGAAGCTGAAAGATGGGGGACATTACCTGGTGGAGTTCAAGACAATCTACATGGCCAAGA
AACCTGTGCAGCTGCCAGGCTACTATTACGTGGACACAAAACTGGATATCACTTCACACAACGAGGACTA
CACTATTGTGGAGCAGTATGAACGGAGCGAGGGGAGACACCATCTGTTCCTGGGCCATGGGACTGGAAGT
ACCGGCTCAGGGTCTAGTGGAACCGCCTCAAGCGAGGATAACAATATGGCTGTGATCAAAGAGTTCATGA
GGTTTAAGGTGCGCATGGAGGGCAGCATGAATGGGCACGAATTTGAGATTGAAGGAGAGGGCGAAGGGAG
GCCTTACGAGGGCACACAGACTGCCAAGCTGAAAGTGACCAAGGGAGGACCACTGCCTTTCGCTTGGGAT
ATCCTGTCTCCTCAGTTTATGTACGGAAGTAAGGCCTATGTCAAGCATCCCGCTGACATTCCTGATTACA
AGAAACTGTCTTTCCCAGAGGGCTTTAAGTGGGAGAGAGTGATGAATTTTGAAGATGGAGGCCTGGTGAC
CGTGACACAGGACTCCTCTCTGCAGGATGGCACTCTGATCTACAAAGTCAAAATGCGCGGCACCAATTTT
CCACCCGATGGGCCCGTGATGCAGAAGAAAACAATGGGGTGGGAGGCCAGCACTGAACGGCTGTATCCTA
GAGACGGAGTGCTGAAGGGCGAAATCCACCAGGCCCTGAAGCTGAAAGACGGCGGCCACTACCTGGTGGA
GTTCAAAACCATCTACATGGCCAAGAAACCAGTGCAGCTGCCCGGCTATTACTATGTGGACACCAAGCTG
GATATCACATCCCACAATGAAGACTACACCATTGTGGAACAGTATGAGAGGTCTGAAGGACGCCACCATC
TGTTTCTGTACGGCATGGATGAGCTGTATAAGTAAGCCTAGGTACCTAGTATAACTTCGTATAGGATACT
TTATACGAAGTTATCATTGGGATTCTTCCTATTTTGATCCAAGCATCACCATCGACCCTCTAGTCCAGAT
CTCACCATCGACCCATAACTTCGTATAGCATACATTATACGAAGTTATGTCCCTCGAAGAGGTTCGCGGC
CGCACTCCTCAGGTGCAGGCTGCCTATCAGAAGGTGGTGGCTGGTGTGGCCAATGCCCTGGCTCACAAAT
ACCACTGAGATCTTTTTCCCTCTGCCAAAAATTATGGGGACATCATGAAGCCCCTTGAGCATCTGACTTC
TGGCTAATAAAGGAAATTTATTTTCATTGCAATAGTGTGTTGGAATTTTTTGTGTCTCTCACTCGGAAGG
ACATATGGGAGGGCAAATCATTTAAAACATCAGAATGAGTATTTGGTTTAGAGTTTGGCAACATATGCCC
ATATGCTGGCTGCCATGAACAAAGGTTGGCTATAAAGAGGTCATCAGTATATGAAACAGCCCCCTGCTGT
CCATTCCTTATTCCATAGAAAAGCCTTGACTTGAGGTTAGATTTTTTTTATATTTTGTTTTGTGTTATTT
TTTTCTTTAACATCCCTAAAATTTTCCTTACATGTTTTACTAGCCAGATTTTTCCTCCTCTCCTGACTAC
TCCCAGTCATAGCTGTCCCTCTTCTCTTATGGAGATCCCTCGACCTGCAGCCCAAGCTTGGCGTAATCAT
GGTCATAGCTGTTTCCTGTGTGAAATTGTTATCCGCTCACAATTCCACACAACATACGAGCCGGAAGCAT
AAAGTGTAAAGCCTGGGGTGCCTAATGAGTGAGCTAACTCACATTAATTGCGTTGCGCTCACTGCCCGCT
TTCCAGTCGGGAAACCTGTCGTGCCAGCGGATCCGCATCTCAATTAGTCAGCAACCATAGTCCCGCCCCT
AACTCCGCCCATCCCGCCCCTAACTCCGCCCAGTTCCGCCCATTCTCCGCCCCATGGCTGACTAATTTTT
TTTATTTATGCAGAGGCCGAGGCCGCCTCGGCCTCTGAGCTATTCCAGAAGTAGTGAGGAGGCTTTTTTG
GAGGCCTAGGCTTTTGCAAAAAGCTAACTTGTTTATTGCAGCTTATAATGGTTACAAATAAAGCAATAGC
ATCACAAATTTCACAAATAAAGCATTTTTTTCACTGCATTCTAGTTGTGGTTTGTCCAAACTCATCAATG
TATCTTATCATGTCTGGATCCGCTGCATTAATGAATCGGCCAACGCGCGGGGAGAGGCGGTTTGCGTATT
GGGCGCTCTTCCGCTTCCTCGCTCACTGACTCGCTGCGCTCGGTCGTTCGGCTGCGGCGAGCGGTATCAG
CTCACTCAAAGGCGGTAATACGGTTATCCACAGAATCAGGGGATAACGCAGGAAAGAACATGTGAGCAAA
AGGCCAGCAAAAGGCCAGGAACCGTAAAAAGGCCGCGTTGCTGGCGTTTTTCCATAGGCTCCGCCCCCCT
GACGAGCATCACAAAAATCGACGCTCAAGTCAGAGGTGGCGAAACCCGACAGGACTATAAAGATACCAGG
CGTTTCCCCCTGGAAGCTCCCTCGTGCGCTCTCCTGTTCCGACCCTGCCGCTTACCGGATACCTGTCCGC
CTTTCTCCCTTCGGGAAGCGTGGCGCTTTCTCATAGCTCACGCTGTAGGTATCTCAGTTCGGTGTAGGTC
GTTCGCTCCAAGCTGGGCTGTGTGCACGAACCCCCCGTTCAGCCCGACCGCTGCGCCTTATCCGGTAACT
ATCGTCTTGAGTCCAACCCGGTAAGACACGACTTATCGCCACTGGCAGCAGCCACTGGTAACAGGATTAG
CAGAGCGAGGTATGTAGGCGGTGCTACAGAGTTCTTGAAGTGGTGGCCTAACTACGGCTACACTAGAAGA
ACAGTATTTGGTATCTGCGCTCTGCTGAAGCCAGTTACCTTCGGAAAAAGAGTTGGTAGCTCTTGATCCG
GCAAACAAACCACCGCTGGTAGCGGTGGTTTTTTTGTTTGCAAGCAGCAGATTACGCGCAGAAAAAAAGG
ATCTCAAGAAGATCCTTTGATCTTTTCTACGGGGTCTGACGCTCAGTGGAACGAAAACTCACGTTAAGGG
ATTTTGGTCATGAGATTATCAAAAAGGATCTTCACCTAGATCCTTTTAAATTAAAAATGAAGTTTTAAAT
CAATCTAAAGTATATATGAGTAAACTTGGTCTGACAGTTACCAATGCTTAATCAGTGAGGCACCTATCTC
AGCGATCTGTCTATTTCGTTCATCCATAGTTGCCTGACTCCCCGTCGTGTAGATAACTACGATACGGGAG
GGCTTACCATCTGGCCCCAGTGCTGCAATGATACCGCGAGACCCACGCTCACCGGCTCCAGATTTATCAG
CAATAAACCAGCCAGCCGGAAGGGCCGAGCGCAGAAGTGGTCCTGCAACTTTATCCGCCTCCATCCAGTC
TATTAATTGTTGCCGGGAAGCTAGAGTAAGTAGTTCGCCAGTTAATAGTTTGCGCAACGTTGTTGCCATT
GCTACAGGCATCGTGGTGTCACGCTCGTCGTTTGGTATGGCTTCATTCAGCTCCGGTTCCCAACGATCAA
GGCGAGTTACATGATCCCCCATGTTGTGCAAAAAAGCGGTTAGCTCCTTCGGTCCTCCGATCGTTGTCAG
AAGTAAGTTGGCCGCAGTGTTATCACTCATGGTTATGGCAGCACTGCATAATTCTCTTACTGTCATGCCA
TCCGTAAGATGCTTTTCTGTGACTGGTGAGTACTCAACCAAGTCATTCTGAGAATAGTGTATGCGGCGAC
CGAGTTGCTCTTGCCCGGCGTCAATACGGGATAATACCGCGCCACATAGCAGAACTTTAAAAGTGCTCAT
CATTGGAAAACGTTCTTCGGGGCGAAAACTCTCAAGGATCTTACCGCTGTTGAGATCCAGTTCGATGTAA
CCCACTCGTGCACCCAACTGATCTTCAGCATCTTTTACTTTCACCAGCGTTTCTGGGTGAGCAAAAACAG
GAAGGCAAAATGCCGCAAAAAAGGGAATAAGGGCGACACGGAAATGTTGAATACTCATACTCTTCCTTTT
TCAATATTATTGAAGCATTTATCAGGGTTATTGTCTCATGAGCGGATACATATTTGAATGTATTTAGAAA
AATAAACAAATAGGGGTTCCGCGCACATTTCCCCGAAAAGTGCCACCTG
Features (pLannotate 1.2.2; 23 found; start..end, strand, type, name):
      4..383     +  enhancer       CMV enhancer: human cytomegalovirus immediate early enhancer
    385..660     +  promoter       chicken β-actin promoter: No description available
    661..1674    +  intron         chimeric intron: chimera between introns from chicken β-actin and rabbit β-globin
   1672..1728    +  CDS            HBB (fragment): HBB_LEPEU - Experimental evidence at protein level: Swiss-Prot protein existence level 1. Involved in oxygen transport from the lung to the various peripheral tissues. From Lepus europaeus (European hare).
   1731..1764    -  protein_bind   lox2272: Cre-mediated recombination occurs in the 8-bp core sequence (GGATACTT). lox2272 sites are compatible with each other, but incompatible with loxP or loxN sites (Lee and Saito, 1988). Cre recombinase
   1827..1860    -  protein_bind   loxP: Cre-mediated recombination occurs in the 8-bp core sequence (GCATACAT). Cre recombinase
   1880..2929    +  CDS            Chrimson: red light-drivable channelrhodopsin from Chlamydomonas noctigama (Klapoetke et al., 2014)
   2948..4372    +  CDS            tdTomato: tdTomato is a basic (constitutively fluorescent) orange fluorescent protein published in 2004, derived from Discosoma sp.. It is reported to be a somewhat slowly-maturing tandem dimer with low acid sensitivity.
   4391..4424    +  protein_bind   lox2272: Cre-mediated recombination occurs in the 8-bp core sequence (GGATACTT). lox2272 sites are compatible with each other, but incompatible with loxP or loxN sites (Lee and Saito, 1988). Cre recombinase
   4495..4528    +  protein_bind   loxP: Cre-mediated recombination occurs in the 8-bp core sequence (GCATACAT). Cre recombinase
   4554..4625    +  CDS            HBB (fragment): HBB_PONPY - Experimental evidence at transcript level: Swiss-Prot protein existence level 2. Involved in oxygen transport from the lung to the various peripheral tissues. From Pongo pygmaeus (Bornean orangutan).
   4696..4751    +  polyA_signal   β-globin poly(A) signal: rabbit β-globin polyadenylation signal (Gil and Proudfoot, 1987)
   5136..5152    -  protein_bind   lac operator: The lac repressor binds to the lac operator to inhibit transcription in E. coli. This inhibition can be relieved by adding lactose or isopropyl-β-D-thiogalactopyranoside (IPTG). lac repressor encoded by lacI
   5160..5190    -  promoter       lac promoter: promoter for the E. coli lac operon
   5205..5226    -  protein_bind   CAP binding site: CAP binding activates transcription in the presence of cAMP. E. coli catabolite activator protein
   5239..5278    -  CDS            lacI (fragment): lac repressor; lacI; The lac repressor binds to the lac operator to inhibit transcription in E. coli. This inhibition can be relieved by adding lactose or isopropyl-β-D-thiogalactopyranoside (IPTG).
   5285..5307    +  promoter       SV40 promoter (fragment): SV40 enhancer and early promoter
   5331..5466    +  rep_origin     SV40 ori: SV40 origin of replication
   5486..5620    +  polyA_signal   SV40 poly(A) signal: SV40 polyadenylation signal
   5622..5676    -  CDS            lacI (fragment): lac repressor; lacI; The lac repressor binds to the lac operator to inhibit transcription in E. coli. This inhibition can be relieved by adding lactose or isopropyl-β-D-thiogalactopyranoside (IPTG).
   5859..6447    -  rep_origin     ori: high-copy-number ColE1/pMB1/pBR322/pUC origin of replication
   6618..7478    -  CDS            AmpR: β-lactamase; bla; confers resistance to ampicillin, carbenicillin, and related antibiotics
   7479..7583    -  promoter       AmpR promoter: bla
