[The description below was written by a language model from this plasmid's Addgene catalogue record and pLannotate feature annotations shown in this document.]
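Description:
pCAG-FLEX-fwd[Chrimson-tdT] is a 7.6 kb mammalian expression plasmid built on the pCAGIG backbone and designed for Cre-dependent silencing of a red-shifted optogenetic actuator. It is maintained in E. coli through a high-copy ColE1/pUC-type origin and selected with ampicillin via the β-lactamase gene and its own promoter. The backbone also carries an SV40 origin and SV40 poly(A) signal, together with remnants of lac regulatory sequence (lac promoter, operator, CAP site and short lacI fragments) that play no part in the payload.

Expression is driven by the composite CAG promoter, annotated here as the CMV immediate-early enhancer, the chicken β-actin promoter and a chimeric β-actin/β-globin intron, and is terminated by the rabbit β-globin polyadenylation signal. The short HBB fragments flagged on either side of the cassette are most likely globin exon sequence belonging to these regulatory elements rather than independent coding regions. The insert is Chrimson, the red light-drivable channelrhodopsin from Chlamydomonas noctigama, fused at its C terminus to the tandem-dimer fluorescent protein tdTomato so that expressing cells can be identified.

The fusion sits in the forward, sense orientation relative to the promoter, flanked by a FLEX arrangement: a lox2272 and a loxP site upstream on the minus strand, and a second lox2272 and loxP downstream on the plus strand. Because each matched pair is oppositely oriented and the two lox variants are mutually incompatible, Cre inverts the cassette and then excises one site of the other pair, locking it in the antisense orientation. The protein is therefore produced by default and switched off in Cre-expressing cells. The depositor notes that the plasmid was fully sequenced except for the CAG promoter.
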