Addgene plasmid #59137: pCAG-FLEX-fwd[Chrimson-tdT]
Purpose: Expression vector for Chrimson-tdTomato in a floxed/forward-reading, Cre-dependent manner (Cre turns gene off)
Depositing lab: Edward Boyden. Depositing organization: Massachusetts Institute of Technology. Publication: Independent optical excitation of distinct neural populations. Klapoetke NC, Murata Y, Kim SS, Pulver SR, Birdsey-Benson A, Cho YK, Morimoto TK, Chuong AS, Carpenter EJ, Tian Z, Wang J, Xie Y, Yan Z, Zhang Y, Chow BY, Surek B, Melkonian M, Jayaraman V, Constantine-Paton M, Wong GK, Boyden ES. Nat Methods. 2014 Mar;11(3):338-46. doi: 10.1038/nmeth.2836. Epub 2014 Feb 9. PubMed 24509633.
Backbone
  Vector backbone: pCAGIG
  Backbone manufacturer: Addgene (Plasmid 11159)
  Backbone size w/o insert (bp): 5113
  Total vector size (bp): 7609
  Vector type: Mammalian Expression, Cre/Lox
Growth in bacteria
  Bacterial resistance: Ampicillin, 100 μg/mL
  Growth temperature: 37°C
  Growth strain: DH5alpha
  Copy number: High Copy
Gene/Insert
  Gene/Insert name: Chrimson-tdTomato (alt names: ChR88-tdTomato; Chlamydomonas noctigama channelrhodopsin)
  Species: Chlamydomonas noctigama
  Insert size (bp): 2496
  GenBank ID: KF992060
  Promoter: CAG
  Tag / fusion protein: tdTomato (C terminal on insert)
  Cloning method: Unknown
  Sequencing primers: 5′ CTCTAGAGCCTCTGCTAACC; 3′ GATGTCCCCATAATTTTTG
Terms and licenses: Academic/Nonprofit Terms; Industry Terms: Not Available to Industry
Depositor comments: The depositing lab sequenced this plasmid completely except for the CAG promoter.
How to cite: pCAG-FLEX-fwd[Chrimson-tdT] was a gift from Edward Boyden (Addgene plasmid # 59137 ; http://n2t.net/addgene:59137 ; RRID:Addgene_59137)
