>Addgene plasmid #59137 | pCAG-FLEX-fwd[Chrimson-tdT] | addgene partial sequence | sequence record 94056 | CrimsonChR-F1 5'-ATCATCGCCAAGGAGTTTTG-3'
CTGAGGATCAAGATCCACGAGCACATCCTGATCCACGGCGACATCCGGAAGACCACCAAGATGGAGATCG
GAGGCGAGGAGGTGGAAGTGGAAGAGTTCGTGGAGGAGGAGGACGAGGACACAGTGGCGGCACCGGTAGT
AGCAGTGAGTAAGGGCGAGGAAGTGATCAAAGAGTTCATGCGGTTTAAGGTGAGAATGGAAGGAAGCATG
AACGGCCACGAGTTCGAAATTGAGGGAGAAGGAGAGGGACGGCCCTACGAGGGCACCCAGACAGCCAAGC
TGAAAGTGACAAAGGGCGGGCCTCTGCCATTCGCTTGGGACATCCTGAGCCCACAGTTTATGTACGGCTC
CAAGGCCTATGTGAAACATCCAGCTGACATTCCCGATTATAAGAAACTGAGCTTCCCCGAGGGGTTTAAG
TGGGAAAGAGTGATGAACTTCGAGGACGGAGGCCTGGTGACTGTGACCCAGGACAGCTCCCTGCAGGATG
GGACCCTGATCTACAAGGTGAAAATGAGAGGGACAAATTTTCCCCCTGATGGACCTGTGATGCAGAAGAA
AACTATGGGATGGGAGGCCTCCACCGAAAGGCTGTATCCACGCGACGGGGTGCTGAAAGGAGAAATCCAC
CAGGCTCTGAAGCTGAAAGATGGGGGACATTACCTGGTGGAGTTCAAGACAATCTACATGGCCAAGAAAC
CTGTGCAGCTGCCAGGCTACTATTACGTGGACACAAAACTGGATATCACTTCACACAACGAGGACTACAC
TATTGTGGAGCAGTATGAACGGAGCGAGGGGAGACACCATCTGTTCCTGGGCCATGGGACTGGAAGTACC
GGCTCAGGGTCTAGTGGAACCGCCTCAAGCGAGGATAACAATATGGCTGTGATCAAAGAGTTCATGAGGT
TTAAGGTGCGCATGGAGGGCAGCATGAATGGGCACGAATTTGAGATTGAAGGAGAGGGCGAAGGGAGGCC
TTACGAGGGCACACAGACTGCCAAGCTGAAAGTGACCAAGGGAGGACCACTGCCTTTCGCTTGG
