>Addgene plasmid #59137 | pCAG-FLEX-fwd[Chrimson-tdT] | addgene partial sequence | sequence record 94057 | pCAG-F 5'-GCAACGTGCTGGTTATTGTG-3'
AAATAGGAAGACCAATGCTTCACCATCGACCCGAATTGCCAAGCATCACCATCGACCCATAACTTCGTAT
AATGTATGCTATACGAAGTTATACTAGCTAGCGCCGCCACCATGGCTGAGCTGATCAGCAGCGCCACCAG
ATCTCTGTTTGCCGCCGGAGGCATCAACCCTTGGCCTAACCCCTACCACCACGAGGACATGGGCTGTGGA
GGAATGACACCTACAGGCGAGTGCTTCAGCACCGAGTGGTGGTGTGACCCTTCTTACGGACTGAGCGACG
CCGGATACGGATATTGCTTCGTGGAGGCCACAGGCGGCTACCTGGTCGTGGGAGTGGAGAAGAAGCAGGC
TTGGCTGCACAGCAGAGGCACACCAGGAGAAAAGATCGGCGCCCAGGTCTGCCAGTGGATTGCTTTCAGC
ATCGCCATCGCCCTGCTGACATTCTACGGCTTCAGCGCCTGGAAGGCCACTTGCGGTTGGGAGGAGGTCT
ACGTCTGTTGCGTCGAGGTGCTGTTCGTGACCCTGGAGATCTTCAAGGAGTTCAGCAGCCCCGCCACAGT
GTACCTGTCTACCGGCAACCACGCCTATTGCCTGCGCTACTTCGAGTGGCTGCTGTCTTGCCCCGTGATC
CTGATCAAGCTGAGCAACCTGAGCGGCCTGAAGAACGACTACAGCAAGCGGACCATGGGCCTGATCGTGT
CTTGCGTGGGAATGATCGTGTTCGGCATGGCCGCAGGACTGGCTACCGATTGGCTCAAGTGGCTGCTGTA
TATCGTGTCTTGCATCTACGGCGGCTACATGTACTTCCAGGCCGCCAAGTGCTACGTGGAAGCCAACCAC
AGCGTGCCTAAAGGCCATTGCC
