>Addgene plasmid #59137 | pCAG-FLEX-fwd[Chrimson-tdT] | addgene partial sequence | sequence record 94058 | Bglob-pA-R 5'-ttttggcagagggaaaaaga-3'
GAGCCAGGGCATTGGCCACACCAGCCACCACCTTCTGATAGGCAGCCTGCACCTGAGGAGTGCGGCCGCG
AACCTCTTCGAGGGACATAACTTCGTATAATGTATGCTATACGAAGTTATGGGTCGATGGTGAGATCTGG
ACTAGAGGGTCGATGGTGATGCTTGGATCAAAATAGGAAGAATCCCAATGATAACTTCGTATAAAGTATC
CTATACGAAGTTATACTAGGTACCTAGGCTTACTTATACAGCTCATCCATGCCGTACAGAAACAGATGGT
GGCGTCCTTCAGACCTCTCATACTGTTCCACAATGGTGTAGTCTTCATTGTGGGATGTGATATCCAGCTT
GGTGTCCACATAGTAATAGCCGGGCAGCTGCACTGGTTTCTTGGCCATGTAGATGGTTTTGAACTCCACC
AGGTAGTGGCCGCCGTCTTTCAGCTTCAGGGCCTGGTGGATTTCGCCCTTCAGCACTCCGTCTCTAGGAT
ACAGCCGTTCAGTGCTGGCCTCCCACCCCATTGTTTTCTTCTGCATCACGGGCCCATCGGGTGGAAAATT
GGTGCCGCGCATTTTGACTTTGTAGATCAGAGTGCCATCCTGCAGAGAGGAGTCCTGTGTCACGGTCACC
AGGCCTCCATCTTCAAAATTCATCACTCTCTCCCACTTAAAGCCCTCTGGGAAAGACAGTTTCTTGTAAT
CAGGAATGTCAGCGGGATGCTTGACATAGGCCTTACTTCCGTACATAAACTGAGGAGACAGGATATCCCA
AGCGAAAGGCAGTGGTCCTCCCTTGGTCACTTTCAGCTTGGCAGTCTGTGTGCCCTCGTAAGGCCTCCCT
TCGCCCTCTCCTTCAATCTCAAATTCGTGCCCATTCATGCTGCCCTCCATGCGCACCTTAAACCTCATGA
ACTCTTTGATCACAGCCATATTGTTATCCTCGCTTGAGGCGGTTCCACTAGACCCTGAGCCGGTACTTCC
AGTCCCATGGCCCAGGAACAGATGGTGTCTCCCCTCGC
