>Addgene plasmid #59137 | pCAG-FLEX-fwd[Chrimson-tdT] | addgene partial sequence | sequence record 96363 | pLEXmLIC-Fwd 5'-TAGAGCCTCTGCTAACCATGTTCATGCC-3'
GCTCCTGGGCAACGTGCTGGTTATTGTGCTGTCTCATCATTTTGGCAAAGAATTCCCATAACTTCGTATA
AAGTATCCTATACGAAGTTATATCAAAATAGGAAGACCAATGCTTCACCATCGACCCGAATTGCCAAGCA
TCACCATCGACCCATAACTTCGTATAATGTATGCTATACGAAGTTATACTAGCTAGCGCCGCCACCATGG
CTGAGCTGATCAGCAGCGCCACCAGATCTCTGTTTGCCGCCGGAGGCATCAACCCTTGGCCTAACCCCTA
CCACCACGAGGACATGGGCTGTGGAGGAATGACACCTACAGGCGAGTGCTTCAGCACCGAGTGGTGGTGT
GACCCTTCTTACGGACTGAGCGACGCCGGATACGGATATTGCTTCGTGGAGGCCACAGGCGGCTACCTGG
TCGTGGGAGTGGAGAAGAAGCAGGCTTGGCTGCACAGCAGAGGCACACCAGGAGAAAAGATCGGCGCCCA
GGTCTGCCAGTGGATTGCTTTCAGCATCGCCATCGCCCTGCTGACATTCTACGGCTTCAGCGCCTGGAAG
GCCACTTGCGGTTGGGAGGAGGTCTACGTCTGTTGCGTCGAGGTGCTGTTCGTGACCCTGGAGATCTTCA
AGGAGTTCAGCAGCCCCGCCACAGTGTACCTGTCTACCGGCAACCACGCCTATTGCCTGCGCTACTTCGA
GTGGCTGCTGTCTTGCCCCGTGATCCTGATCAAGCTGAGCAACCTGAGCGGCCTGAAGAACGACTACAGC
AAGCGGACCATGGGCCTGATCGTGTCTTGCGTGGGAATGATCGTGTTCGGCATGGCCGCAGGACTGGCTA
CCGATTGGCTCAAGTGGCTGCTGTATATCGTGTCTTGCATCTACGGCGGCTACATGTACTTCCAGGCCGC
CAAGTGCTACGTGGAAGCCAACCACAGCGTGCCTAAAGGCCATTGCCGCATGGTCGTGAAGCTGATGGCC
TACGCTTACTTCGCCTCTTGGGGCAGCTACCCAATCCTCTGGGCAGTGGGACCAGAAGGACTGCTGAAGC
TGAG
